>Addgene plasmid #235887 | pME_Cp_0_5a_005_HA-tag | addgene full sequence | sequence record 471477 | Addgene NGS Result
AACGCTCGGTTGCCGCCGGGCGTTTTTTATTGGTGAGAATCCAAGCCTCGAGCTGTCAGACCAAGTTTAC
TCATATATACTTTAGATTGATTTAAAACTTCATTTTTAATTTAAAAGGATCTAGGTGAAGATCCTTTTTG
ATAATCTCATGACCAAAATCCCTTAACGTGAGTTTTCGTTCCACTGAGCGTCAGACCCCGTAGAAAAGAT
CAAAGGATCTTCTTGAGATCCTTTTTTTCTGCGCGTAATCTGCTGCTTGCAAACAAAAAAACCACCGCTA
CCAGCGGTGGTTTGTTTGCCGGATCAAGAGCTACCAACTCTTTTTCCGAAGGTAACTGGCTTCAGCAGAG
CGCAGATACCAAATACTGTTCTTCTAGTGTAGCCGTAGTTAGGCCACCACTTCAAGAACTCTGTAGCACC
GCCTACATACCTCGCTCTGCTAATCCTGTTACCAGTGGCTGCTGCCAGTGGCGATAAGTCGTGTCTTACC
GGGTTGGACTCAAGACGATAGTTACCGGATAAGGCGCAGCGGTCGGGCTGAACGGGGGGTTCGTGCACAC
AGCCCAGCTTGGAGCGAACGACCTACACCGAACTGAGATACCTACAGCGTGAGCTATGAGAAAGCGCCAC
GCTTCCCGAAGGGAGAAAGGCGGACAGGTATCCGGTAAGCGGCAGGGTCGGAACAGGAGAGCGCACGAGG
GAGCTTCCAGGGGGAAACGCCTGGTATCTTTATAGTCCTGTCGGGTTTCGCCACCTCTGACTTGAGCGTC
GATTTTTGTGATGCTCGTCAGGGGGGCGGAGCCTGTGGAAAAACGCCAGCAACGCGGCCTTTTTACGGTT
CCTGGCCTTTTGCTGGCCTTTTGCTCACATGTTCTTTCCTGCGTTATCCCCTGATTCTGTGGATAACCGT
ATTACCGCCTTTGAGTGAGCTGATACCGCTCGCCGCAGCCGAACGACCGAGCGCAGCGAGTCAGTGAGCG
AGGAAGCCTGCATAACGCGAAGTAATCTTTTCGGTTTTAAAGAAAAAGGGCAGGGTGGTGACACCTTGCC
CTTTTTTGCCGGACTGCAGCGGCCGCTACTAGTCGCGATGAGTGGTCTCATACCCAGCATAATCTGGAAC
ATCATAAGGATAACCAGCATAATCAGGAACATCGTATGGGTATTTTGCGTAATCTGGTACATCATATGGA
TATAAAGCCGAGACCACTCATCGCTCTAGAAGCGGCCGCGAATTCCAGAAATCATCCTTAGCGAAAGCTA
AGGATTTTTTTTATCTGAAATTCTGCCTCGTGATACGCCTATTTTTATAGGTTAATGTCATGATAATAAT
GGTTTCTTAGACGTCAGGTGGCACTCGAGTTGATCGGGCACGTAAGAGGTTCCAACTTTCACCATAATGA
AATAAGATCACTACCGGGCGTATTTTTTGAGTTATCGAGATTTTCAGGAGCTAAGGAAGCTAAAATGGAG
AAAAAAATCACTGGATATACCACCGTTGATATATCCCAATGGCATCGTAAAGAACATTTTGAGGCATTTC
AGTCAGTTGCTCAATGTACCTATAACCAGACCGTTCAGCTGGATATTACGGCCTTTTTAAAGACCGTAAA
GAAAAATAAGCACAAGTTTTATCCGGCCTTTATTCACATTCTTGCCCGCCTGATGAATGCTCATCCGGAA
TTTCGTATGGCAATGAAAGACGGTGAGCTGGTGATATGGGATAGTGTTCACCCTTGTTACACCGTTTTCC
ATGAGCAAACTGAAACGTTTTCATCACTCTGGAGTGAATACCACGACGATTTCCGGCAGTTTCTACACAT
ATATTCGCAAGATGTGGCGTGTTACGGTGAAAACCTGGCCTATTTCCCTAAAGGGTTTATTGAGAATATG
TTTTTCGTATCAGCCAATCCCTGGGTGAGTTTCACCAGTTTTGATTTAAACGTGGCCAATATGGACAACT
TCTTCGCCCCCGTTTTCACCATGGGCAAATATTATACGCAAGGCGACAAGGTGCTGATGCCGCTGGCGAT
TCAGGTTCATCATGCCGTTTGTGATGGCTTCCATGTCGGCAGAATGCTTAATGAATTACAACAGTACTGC
GACGAGTGGCAGGGCGGGGCGTAATTTGATATCGAGCTCGCTTGGACTCCTGTTGATAGATCCAGTAATG
ACCTCAGAACTCCATCTGGATTTGTTCAG
Features (pLannotate 1.2.2; 9 found; start..end, strand, type, name):
    223..811     +  rep_origin     ori: high-copy-number ColE1/pMB1/pBR322/pUC origin of replication
   1006..1063    -  terminator     his operon terminator: This putative transcriptin terminator from the E. coli his operon has a 2-bp deletion introduced during synthesis. Its efficiency has not been determined.
   1064..1083    -  misc_feature   BioBrick suffix: universal suffix for all parts
   1140..1162    -  CDS            3xHA (fragment): three tandem HA epitope tags
   1214..1235    -  misc_feature   BioBrick prefix: BioBrick prefix for parts that do not start with "ATG"
   1238..1281    +  terminator     bacterial terminator: putative bacterial transcription terminator
   1367..1464    +  promoter       cat promoter: promoter of the E. coli cat gene encoding chloramphenicol acetyltransferase
   1465..2121    +  CDS            cat: CAT_ECOLX - Experimental evidence at protein level: Swiss-Prot protein existence level 1. This enzyme is an effector of chloramphenicol resistance in bacteria. From Escherichia coli. This protein is used as a marker in many commonly used cloning vectors, such as pACYC184.
   2145..40      +  terminator     lambda t0 terminator (across the origin): transcription terminator from phage lambda
