[The description below was written by a language model from this plasmid's Addgene catalogue record and pLannotate feature annotations shown in this document.]
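Description:
pME_Cp_0_5a_005_HA-tag is a small (about 2.2 kb) synthetic-biology part plasmid from a modular cloning toolkit built for engineering the chloroplast of Chlamydomonas. It is a storage vector for one standardized element rather than an expression construct: a 98 bp insert encoding an HA epitope, derived from influenza hemagglutinin, intended as a C-terminal tag. The part sits in the pME_Cp_UAV_GFP backbone, whose name suggests a universal acceptor vector with a GFP placeholder that the incoming part replaces, although the record does not describe this explicitly. The part was inserted through BsaI sites that were destroyed during cloning, consistent with Type IIS (Golden Gate-style) assembly. The "0" and "5a" in the name probably denote a basic-part level and the position for C-terminal tags in the assembly syntax, but the record does not define these terms.

The plasmid is propagated in E. coli at high copy from a ColE1/pUC-type origin and selected with chloramphenicol through a cat gene driven by its native promoter and followed by the lambda t0 terminator. The annotation detects only a short match to a 3xHA feature, which fits a single HA unit plus flanking sequence rather than a triple tag. This region lies between BioBrick prefix and suffix sequences and is bracketed by a bacterial terminator and a his operon terminator, which insulate the part from read-through transcription. No promoter, coding sequence to be tagged, or chloroplast regulatory element is annotated. The typical use is therefore to combine this tag with promoter, coding sequence and terminator parts in higher-level assemblies, producing HA-tagged proteins that can be detected or immunoprecipitated after chloroplast expression.
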