Addgene plasmid #235887: pME_Cp_0_5a_005_HA-tag
Purpose: HA C-tag
Depositing lab: Tobias Erb. Depositing organization: Max Planck Institute for Terrestrial Microbiology. Publication: A modular high-throughput approach for advancing synthetic biology in the chloroplast of Chlamydomonas. Inckemann RM, Chotel T, Burgis M, Brinkmann CK, Andreas L, Baumann J, Sharma P, Klose M, Barrett J, Ries F, Paczia N, Glatter T, Mackinder LCM, Willmund F, Erb TJ. Nat Plants. 2025 Nov;11(11):2332-2349. doi: 10.1038/s41477-025-02126-2. Epub 2025 Nov 3. PubMed 41184475.
Backbone
  Vector backbone: pME_Cp_UAV_GFP
  Backbone size w/o insert (bp): 2101
  Vector type: Synthetic Biology
Growth in bacteria
  Bacterial resistance: Chloramphenicol, 25 μg/mL
  Growth temperature: 37°C
  Growth strain: DH5alpha
  Copy number: High Copy
Gene/Insert
  Gene/Insert name: HA C-tag
  Species: Human influenza hemagglutinin
  Insert size (bp): 98
  Cloning method: Restriction Enzyme; 5′ cloning site BsaI (destroyed during cloning); 3′ cloning site BsaI (destroyed during cloning)
  Sequencing primers: 5′ CGTATCACGAGGCAGAATTTC; 3′ CCTGCATAACGCGAAGTAATC
Terms and licenses: Academic/Nonprofit Terms; Industry Terms: Not Available to Industry
Depositor comments: Please visit https://doi.org/10.1101/2024.05.08.593163 for bioRxiv preprint.
How to cite: pME_Cp_0_5a_005_HA-tag was a gift from Tobias Erb (Addgene plasmid # 235887 ; http://n2t.net/addgene:235887 ; RRID:Addgene_235887)
